>Addgene plasmid #215960 | AA403 | addgene full sequence | sequence record 431427 | Addgene NGS Result
TCGCGCGTTTCGGTGATGACGGTGAAAACCTCTGACACATGCAGCTCCCGGAGACGGTCACAGCTTGTCT
GTAAGCGGATGCCGGGAGCAGACAAGCCCGTCAGGGCGCGTCAGCGGGTGTTGGCGGGTGTCGGGGCTGG
CTTAACTATGCGGCATCAGAGCAGATTGTACTGAGAGTGCACCATATGCGGTGTGAAATACCGCACAGAT
GCGTAAGGAGAAAATACCGCATCAGGCGCCATTCGCCATTCAGGCTGCGCAACTGTTGGGAAGGGCGATC
GGTGCGGGCCTCTTCGCTATTACGCCAGCTGGCGAAAGGGGGATGTGCTGCAAGGCGATTAAGTTGGGTA
ACGCCAGGGTTTTCCCAGTCACGACGTTGTAAAACGACGGCCAGAGAATTCGAGCTCGGTACCTCGCGAA
TACATCTAGATGAAGACGTCAGAGAGGGCCTATTTCCCATGATTCCTTCATATTTGCATATACGATACAA
GGCTGTTAGAGAGATAATTAGAATTAATTTGACTGTAAACACAAAGATATTAGTACAAAATACGTGACGT
AGAAAGTAATAATTTCTTGGGTAGTTTGCAGTTTTAAAATTATGTTTTAAAATGGACTATCATATGCTTA
CCGTAACTTGAAAGTATTTCGATTTCTTGGCTTTATATATCTTGTGGAAAGGACGAAACACCGTTGATGT
CACGGAACGGAGACGCTTTTTTCGTCTCAGATACTGGTCTTGAAAAAGTGGCACCGAGTCGGTACACGCG
TCTTCATCGGATCCCGGGCCCGTCGACTGCAGAGGCCTGCATGCAAGCTTGGTGTAATCATGGTCATAGC
TGTTTCCTGTGTGAAATTGTTATCCGCTCACAATTCCACACAACATACGAGCCGGAAGCATAAAGTGTAA
AGCCTGGGGTGCCTAATGAGTGAGCTAACTCACATTAATTGCGTTGCGCTCACTGCCCGCTTTCCAGTCG
GGAAACCTGTCGTGCCAGCTGCATTAATGAATCGGCCAACGCGCGGGGAGAGGCGGTTTGCGTATTGGGC
GCTCTTCCGCTTCCTCGCTCACTGACTCGCTGCGCTCGGTCGTTCGGCTGCGGCGAGCGGTATCAGCTCA
CTCAAAGGCGGTAATACGGTTATCCACAGAATCAGGGGATAACGCAGGAAAGAACATGTGAGCAAAAGGC
CAGCAAAAGGCCAGGAACCGTAAAAAGGCCGCGTTGCTGGCGTTTTTCCATAGGCTCCGCCCCCCTGACG
AGCATCACAAAAATCGACGCTCAAGTCAGAGGTGGCGAAACCCGACAGGACTATAAAGATACCAGGCGTT
TCCCCCTGGAAGCTCCCTCGTGCGCTCTCCTGTTCCGACCCTGCCGCTTACCGGATACCTGTCCGCCTTT
CTCCCTTCGGGAAGCGTGGCGCTTTCTCATAGCTCACGCTGTAGGTATCTCAGTTCGGTGTAGGTCGTTC
GCTCCAAGCTGGGCTGTGTGCACGAACCCCCCGTTCAGCCCGACCGCTGCGCCTTATCCGGTAACTATCG
TCTTGAGTCCAACCCGGTAAGACACGACTTATCGCCACTGGCAGCAGCCACTGGTAACAGGATTAGCAGA
GCGAGGTATGTAGGCGGTGCTACAGAGTTCTTGAAGTGGTGGCCTAACTACGGCTACACTAGAAGAACAG
TATTTGGTATCTGCGCTCTGCTGAAGCCAGTTACCTTCGGAAAAAGAGTTGGTAGCTCTTGATCCGGCAA
ACAAACCACCGCTGGTAGCGGTGGTTTTTTTGTTTGCAAGCAGCAGATTACGCGCAGAAAAAAAGGATCT
CAAGAAGATCCTTTGATCTTTTCTACGGGGTCTGACGCTCAGTGGAACGAAAACTCACGTTAAGGGATTT
TGGTCATGAGATTATCAAAAAGGATCTTCACCTAGATCCTTTTAAATTAAAAATGAAGTTTTAAATCAAG
CCCAATCTGAATAATGTTACAACCAATTAACCAATTCTGATTAGAAAAACTCATCGAGCATCAAATGAAA
CTGCAATTTATTCATATCAGGATTATCAATACCATATTTTTGAAAAAGCCGTTTCTGTAATGAAGGAGAA
AACTCACCGAGGCAGTTCCATAGGATGGCAAGATCCTGGTATCGGTCTGCGATTCCGACTCGTCCAACAT
CAATACAACCTATTAATTTCCCCTCGTCAAAAATAAGGTTATCAAGTGAGAAATCACCATGAGTGACGAC
TGAATCCGGTGAGAATGGCAAAAGTTTATGCATTTCTTTCCAGACTTGTTCAACAGGCCAGCCATTACGC
TCGTCATCAAAATCACTCGCATCAACCAAACCGTTATTCATTCGTGATTGCGCCTGAGCGAGACGAAATA
CGCGATCGCTGTTAAAAGGACAATTACAAACAGGAATCGAATGCAACCGGCGCAGGAACACTGCCAGCGC
ATCAACAATATTTTCACCTGAATCAGGATATTCTTCTAATACCTGGAATGCTGTTTTTCCGGGGATCGCA
GTGGTGAGTAACCATGCATCATCAGGAGTACGGATAAAATGCTTGATGGTCGGAAGAGGCATAAATTCCG
TCAGCCAGTTTAGTCTGACCATCTCATCTGTAACATCATTGGCAACGCTACCTTTGCCATGTTTCAGAAA
CAACTCTGGCGCATCGGGCTTCCCATACAAGCGATAGATTGTCGCACCTGATTGCCCGACATTATCGCGA
GCCCATTTATACCCATATAAATCAGCATCCATGTTGGAATTTAATCGCGGCCTCGACGTTTCCCGTTGAA
TATGGCTCATAACACCCCTTGTATTACTGTTTATGTAAGCAGACAGTTTTATTGTTCATGATGATATATT
TTTATCTTGTGCAATGTAACATCAGAGATTTTGAGACACGGGCCAGAGCTGCA
Features (pLannotate 1.2.2; 11 found; start..end, strand, type, name):
    137..236     +  misc_feature   bom (fragment): basis of mobility region from pBR322
    242..399     -  CDS            lacZα (fragment): LacZα fragment of β-galactosidase; lacZ fragment
    444..684     +  promoter       U6 promoter: RNA polymerase III promoter for human U6 snRNA
    739..763     +  misc_RNA       gRNA scaffold (fragment): guide RNA scaffold for the Streptococcus pyogenes CRISPR/Cas9 system
    857..873     -  protein_bind   lac operator: The lac repressor binds to the lac operator to inhibit transcription in E. coli. This inhibition can be relieved by adding lactose or isopropyl-β-D-thiogalactopyranoside (IPTG). lac repressor encoded by lacI
    881..911     -  promoter       lac promoter: promoter for the E. coli lac operon
    926..947     -  protein_bind   CAP binding site: CAP binding activates transcription in the presence of cAMP. E. coli catabolite activator protein
    960..1052    -  CDS            lacI (fragment): lac repressor; lacI; The lac repressor binds to the lac operator to inhibit transcription in E. coli. This inhibition can be relieved by adding lactose or isopropyl-β-D-thiogalactopyranoside (IPTG).
   1235..1823    -  rep_origin     ori: high-copy-number ColE1/pMB1/pBR322/pUC origin of replication
   2001..2810    -  CDS            KanR: aminoglycoside phosphotransferase; aph(3')-Ia; confers resistance to kanamycin in bacteria or G418 (Geneticin®) in eukaryotes
   2917..35      +  CDS            rop (fragment) (across the origin): Rop protein, which maintains plasmids at low copy number; rop
