[The description below was written by a language model from this plasmid's Addgene catalogue record and pLannotate feature annotations shown in this document.]
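Description:
AA403 is a small (about 2.9 kb) bacterial cloning plasmid that serves as a "fragment" module in the Fragmid modular vector assembly system for CRISPR technologies. It is built on the pUC57-Kan backbone and is not itself a finished expression vector. Instead, it stores a guide-cassette part that is intended to be combined with other fragments to build complete constructs. Propagation in E. coli relies on a high-copy ColE1/pUC-type origin, with selection through a kanamycin resistance gene (aph(3')-Ia). The feature table also shows backbone remnants typical of pUC-derived vectors: partial lacZα, the lac promoter, operator and CAP binding site, and short fragments of lacI, rop and the bom region. None of these has a role in the payload.

The insert is recorded as U6_v1, DR_v0 [Cas7-11], BsmBI_v16 and BsmBI_v12. The human U6 promoter, an RNA polymerase III promoter widely used for small RNA expression, drives the guide cassette. It is paired with a direct repeat for Cas7-11, a type III-E RNA-targeting CRISPR effector. The two named BsmBI elements are type IIS restriction sites, most likely for Golden Gate-style assembly or spacer insertion, although the record lists the cloning method as unknown. No specific guide sequence is given, which fits an empty, ready-to-load cassette. The automated annotation labels a short 25-nt stretch downstream of U6 as a fragment of the S. pyogenes Cas9 gRNA scaffold. This does not match the catalogue description of a Cas7-11 direct repeat, so it may be a partial similarity hit rather than a functional Cas9 scaffold. The direct repeat and the BsmBI sites are not annotated in the feature table.
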