Addgene plasmid #215960: AA403
Purpose: Fragmid fragment: (guide cassette) guide expression
Depositing lab: John Doench. Depositing organization: Broad Institute. Publication: Modular vector assembly enables rapid assessment of emerging CRISPR technologies. McGee AV, Liu YV, Griffith AL, Szegletes ZM, Wen B, Kraus C, Miller NW, Steger RJ, Escude Velasco B, Bosch JA, Zirin JD, Viswanatha R, Sontheimer EJ, Goodale A, Greene MA, Green TM, Doench JG. Cell Genom. 2024 Mar 13;4(3):100519. doi: 10.1016/j.xgen.2024.100519. PubMed 38484704.
Backbone
  Vector backbone: pUC57-Kan
  Vector type: CRISPR ; Fragment
Growth in bacteria
  Bacterial resistance: Kanamycin, 50 μg/mL
  Growth temperature: 37°C
  Growth strain: DH5alpha
  Copy number: Unknown
Gene/Insert
  Gene/Insert name: U6_v1; DR_v0 [Cas7-11]; BsmBI_v16; BsmBI_v12
  gRNA/shRNA sequence: Unspecified
  Species: Other
  Cloning method: Unknown
Resource information
  A portion of this plasmid was derived from a plasmid made by: Genscript ID: U029HIA250-12
Terms and licenses: Academic/Nonprofit Terms; Industry Terms: Not Available to Industry
Depositor comments: Please visit https://www.biorxiv.org/content/10.1101/2023.10.25.564061v1 for bioRxiv preprint.
How to cite: AA403 was a gift from John Doench (Addgene plasmid # 215960 ; http://n2t.net/addgene:215960 ; RRID:Addgene_215960)
